Addgene plasmid #210236: pUdO3k
Purpose: (Empty Backbone) medium-copy plasmid for bacterial expression
Depositing lab: François-Xavier Campbell-Valois. Depositing organization: University of Ottawa. Publication: pUdOs: Concise Plasmids for Bacterial and Mammalian Cells. Manigat FO, Connell LB, Stewart BN, LePabic AR, Tessier CJG, Emlaw JR, Calvert ND, Rossl A, Shuhendler AJ, daCosta CJB, Campbell-Valois FX. ACS Synth Biol. 2024 Jan 18. doi: 10.1021/acssynbio.3c00408. PubMed 38235654.
Backbone
  Vector backbone: pUdO3k
  Backbone manufacturer: Host-Microbe Interactions lab
  Backbone size (bp): 2699
  Vector type: Bacterial Expression
Growth in bacteria
  Bacterial resistance: Kanamycin, 50 μg/mL
  Growth temperature: 37°C
  Growth strain: DH5alpha
  Copy number: Low Copy
Gene/Insert
  Cloning method: Gibson Cloning
Terms and licenses: Academic/Nonprofit Terms; Industry Terms: Not Available to Industry
How to cite: pUdO3k was a gift from François-Xavier Campbell-Valois (Addgene plasmid # 210236 ; http://n2t.net/addgene:210236 ; RRID:Addgene_210236)
