[The description below was written by a language model from this plasmid's Addgene catalogue record and pLannotate feature annotations shown in this document.]
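Description:
pUdO3k is a compact, empty bacterial expression backbone of 2,699 bp from the pUdO series of concise plasmids. It replicates through the pSC101 origin together with the Rep101 (RepA) coding sequence that this origin requires, so the replication module is self-contained on the plasmid. The record is not fully consistent about copy number: the stated purpose calls it a medium-copy plasmid, while the catalogue field lists it as low copy and the annotation describes pSC101 as a low-copy origin. Whether the Rep101 gene carries a copy-raising mutation is not stated. Selection is by kanamycin, conferred by the Tn5-derived aminoglycoside phosphotransferase gene (NeoR/KanR, aph(3')-II).

No insert is present. The remaining annotated features are small: a very short lacZα fragment and a partial Tn5 transposase (tnpA) match immediately upstream of the kanamycin resistance gene. The latter is most likely residual Tn5 sequence carried along with the resistance cassette, possibly including its native promoter region, rather than a functional transposase. A T7 promoter sits directly after the resistance gene, and a T3 promoter lies on the opposite strand at the end of the sequence. The two face each other across a short interval, which is probably the cloning region, and they could also serve as sequencing primer sites. No dedicated bacterial expression promoter, ribosome binding site or terminator is annotated, so users would presumably supply these with the insert. Gibson assembly is listed as the cloning method. The plasmid suits work where a minimal kanamycin-selectable vector at modest copy number is wanted, for example to limit gene dosage or to pair with plasmids carrying other origins.
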