Features (pLannotate 1.2.2; 7 found; start..end, strand, type, name):
      1..223     +  rep_origin     pSC101 ori: low-copy replication origin that requires the Rep101 protein
    271..1221    +  CDS            Rep101: RepA protein needed for replication with the pSC101 origin; rep101
   1561..1578    +  CDS            lacZα (fragment): LacZα fragment of β-galactosidase; lacZ fragment
   1580..1747    +  CDS            tnpA (fragment): TN5P_ECOLX - Also known as tnp. Experimental evidence at protein level: Swiss-Prot protein existence level 1. Mediates transposition of transposon Tn5 by a 'cut and paste' mechanism. First, the monomeric transposase binds the 19 bp inverted DNA repeats flanking the transposon. Then, dimerization of the DNA- bound transposase creates a synaptic DNA complex. After nicking of the first DNA strand, excision of the transposon proceeds through a series of intermediates. The transposase then mediates the insertion of the transposon at a new site by strand transfer. The activity of the wild- type tran
   1779..2573    +  CDS            NeoR/KanR: aminoglycoside phosphotransferase from Tn5; aph(3')-II (or nptII); confers resistance to neomycin, kanamycin, and G418 (Geneticin®)
   2574..2592    +  promoter       T7 promoter: promoter for bacteriophage T7 RNA polymerase
   2681..2699    -  promoter       T3 promoter: promoter for bacteriophage T3 RNA polymerase
>Addgene plasmid #210236 | pUdO3k | addgene full sequence | sequence record 458873 | Addgene NGS Result
GAGTTATACACAGGGCTGGGATCTATTCTTTTTATCTTTTTTTATTCTTTCTTTATTCTATAAATTATAA
CCACTTGAATATAAACAAAAAAAACACACAAAGGTCTAGCGGAATTTACAGAGGGTCTAGCAGAATTTAC
AAGTTTTCCAGCAAAGGTCTAGCAGAATTTACAGATACCCACAACTCAAAGGAAAAGGACATGTAATTAT
CATTGACTAGCCCATCTCAATTGGTATAGTGATTAAAATCACCTAGACCAATTGAGATGTATGTCTGAAT
TAGTTGTTTTCAAAGCAAATGAACTAGCGATTAGTCGCTATGACTTAACGGAGCATGAAACCAAGCTAAT
TTTATGCTGTGTGGCACTACTCAACCCCACGATTGAAAACCCTACAAGGAAAGAACGGACGGTATCGTTC
ACTTATAACCAATACGCTCAGATGATGAACATCAGTAGGGAAAATGCTTATGGTGTATTAGCTAAAGCAA
CCAGAGAGCTGACGACGAGAACTGTGGAAATCAGGAATCCTTTGGTTAAAGGCTTTGAGATTTTCCAGTG
GACAAACTATGCCAAGTTCTCAAGCGAAAAATTAGAATTAGTTTTTAGTGAAGAGATATTGCCTTATCTT
TTCCAGTTAAAAAAATTCATAAAATATAATCTGGAACATGTTAAGTCTTTTGAAAACAAATACTCCATGA
GGATTTATGAGTGGTTATTAAAAGAACTAACACAAAAGAAAACTCACAAGGCAAATATAGAGATTAGCCT
TGATGAATTTAAGTTCATGTTAATGCTTGAAAATAACTACCATGAGTTTAAAAGGCTTAACCAATGGGTT
TTGAAACCAATAAGTAAAGATTTAAACACTTACAGCAATATGAAATTGGTGGTTGATAAGCGAGGCCGCC
CGACTGATACGTTGATTTTCCAAGTTGAACTAGATAGACAAATGGATCTCGTAACCGAACTTGAGAACAA
CCAGATAAAAATGAATGGTGACAAAATACCAACAACCATTACATCAGATTCCTACCTACGTAACGGACTA
AGAAAAACACTACACGATGCTTTAACTGCAAAAATTCAGCTCACCAGTTTTGAGGCAAAATTTTTGAGTG
ACATGCAAAGTAAGCATGATCTCAATGGTTCGTTCTCATGGCTCACGCAAAAACAACGAACAACACTAGA
GAACATACTGGCTAAATACGGAAGGATCTGACAGGAAACAGCTATGACCATGCCCGGGTAAGTGACTAGC
GGAAACACAGAAAAAAGCCCGCACCTGACAGTGCGGGCTTTTTTTTTCGACCAAAGGCTCCGAAGAGCCG
AGTGTCTTCGGTTCGAGACCGAATTCGCGAGCTCTCGCTAGCCAGTTTAAACAATTGCGGCCGCGTACTA
GTCTATCGATTTGGATCCACCCTGCAGGAAGTCTAGACCGTCGACACGGTCTCTGAGAGAAGACACGTCG
CTCTTCGACGTAAGTAACTGACTCGGTACCAAATTCCAGAAAAGAGGCCTCCCGAAAGGGGGGCCTTTTT
TCGTTTTGGTCCTAAGCTTAACTGGCCGTCGTTTTACATAGCTTGCAGTGGGCTTACATGGCGATAGCTA
GACTGGGCGGTTTTATGGACAGCAAGCGAACCGGAATTGCCAGCTGGGGCGCCCTCTGGTAAGGTTGGGA
AGCCCTGCAAAGTAAACTGGATGGCTTTCTTGCCGCCAAGGATCTGATGGCGCAGGGGATCAAGATCTGA
TCAAGAGACAGGATGACGGTCGTTTCGCATGCTTGAACAAGATGGATTGCACGCAGGTTCTCCGGCCGCT
TGGGTGGAGAGGCTATTCGGCTATGACTGGGCACAACAGACAATCGGCTGCTCTGATGCCGCCGTGTTCC
GGCTGTCAGCGCAGGGGCGCCCGGTTCTTTTTGTCAAGACCGACCTGTCCGGTGCCCTGAATGAACTGCA
GGACGAGGCAGCGCGGCTATCGTGGCTGGCCACGACGGGCGTTCCTTGCGCAGCTGTGCTCGACGTTGTC
ACTGAAGCGGGAAGGGACTGGCTGCTATTGGGCGAAGTGCCGGGGCAGGATCTCCTGTCATCTCACCTTG
CTCCTGCCGAGAAAGTATCCATCATGGCTGATGCAATGCGGCGGCTGCATACGCTTGATCCGGCTACCTG
CCCATTCGACCACCAAGCGAAACATCGCATCGAGCGAGCACGTACTCGGATGGAAGCCGGTCTTGTCGAT
CAGGATGATCTGGACGAAGAGCATCAGGGGCTCGCGCCAGCCGAACTGTTCGCCAGGCTCAAGGCGCGCA
TGCCCGACGGCGAGGATCTCGTCGTGACCCATGGCGATGCCTGCTTGCCGAATATCATGGTGGAAAATGG
CCGCTTTTCTGGATTCATCGACTGTGGCCGGCTGGGTGTGGCGGACCGCTATCAGGACATAGCGTTGGCT
ACCCGTGATATTGCTGAAGAGCTTGGCGGCGAATGGGCTGACCGCTTCCTCGTGCTTTACGGTATCGCCG
CTCCCGATTCGCAGCGCATCGCCTTCTATCGCCTTCTTGACGAGTTCTTCTGATAATACGACTCACTATA
GGGTAACTAATTGAGGCGCGCCTACCACCGTCAAAAAAAACGGCGCTTTTTAGCGCCGTTTTTATTTTTC
AACCTTCCTAGGTAAGTGACCCTTTAGTGAGGGTTAATT
